>Addgene plasmid #122173 | pCP60 RS-GFP | addgene full sequence | sequence record 238572 | Addgene NGS Result
[35 nt withheld, positions 1-35]
CCTCCCTCAATCGGTTGAATGTCGCCCTTTTGTCTTTGGCCCAATACGCAAACCGCCTCTCCCCGCGCGT
TGGCCGATTCATTAATGCAGCTGGCACGACAGGTTTCCCGACTGGAAAGCGGGCAGTGAGCGCAACGCAA
TTAATGTGAGTTAGCTCACTCATTAGGCACCCCAGGCTTTACACTTTATGCTTCCGGCTCGTATGTTGTG
TGGAATTGTGAGCGGATAACAATTTCACACAGGAAACAGCTATGACCATGATTACGCCAAGCTTGCATGC
CTGCAGGTCCCCAGATTAGCCTTTTCAATTTCAGAAAGAATGCTAACCCACAGATGGTTAGAGAGGCTTA
CGCAGCAGGTCTCATCAAGACGATCTACCCGAGCAATAATCTCCAGGAAATCAAATACCTTCCCAAGAAG
GTTAAAGATGCAGTCAAAAGATTCAGGACTAACTGCATCAAGAACACAGAGAAAGATATATTTCTCAAGA
TCAGAAGTACTATTCCAGTATGGACGATTCAAGGCTTGCTTCACAAACCAAGGCAAGTAATAGAGATTGG
AGTCTCTAAAAAGGTAGTTCCCACTGAATCAAAGGCCATGGAGTCAAAGATTCAAATAGAGGACCTAACA
GAACTCGCCGTAAAGACTGGCGAACAGTTCATACAGAGTCTCTTACGACTCAATGACAAGAAGAAAATCT
TCGTCAACATGGTGGAGCACGACACACTTGTCTACTCCAAAAATATCAAAGATACAGTCTCAGAAGACCA
AAGGGCAATTGAGACTTTTCAACAAAGGGTAATATCCGGAAACCTCCTCGGATTCCATTGCCCAGCTATC
TGTCACTTTATTGTGAAGATAGTGGAAAAGGAAGGTGGCTCCTACAAATGCCATCATTGCGATAAAGGAA
AGGCCATCGTTGAAGATGCCTCTGCCGACAGTGGTCCCAAAGATGGACCCCCACCCACGAGGAGCATCGT
GGAAAAAGAAGACGTTCCAACCACGTCTTCAAAGCAAGTGGATTGATGTGATATCTCCACTGACGTAAGG
GATGACGCACAATCCCACTATCCTTCGCAAGACCCTTCCTCTATATAAGGAAGTTCATTTCATTTGGAGA
GAACACGGGGGACTCTAGAGGATCCAAGGAGATATAACAATGAGTAAAGGAGAAGAACTTTTCACTGGAG
TTGTCCCAATTCTTGTTGAATTAGATGGTGATGTTAATGGGCACAAATTTTCTGTCAGTGGAGAGGGTGA
AGGTGATGCAACATACGGAAAACTTACCCTTAAATTTATTTGCACTACTGGAAAACTACCTGTTCCATGG
CCAACACTTGTCACTACTTTCACTTATGGTGTTCAATGCTTTTCAAGATACCCAGATCATATGAAGCGGC
ACGACTTCTTCAAGAGCGCCATGCCTGAGGGATACGTGCAGGAGAGGACCATCTCTTTCAAGGACGACGG
GAACTACAAGACACGTGCTGAAGTCAAGTTTGAGGGAGACACCCTCGTCAACAGGATCGAGCTTAAGGGA
ATCGATTTCAAGGAGGACGGAAACATCCTCGGCCACAAGTTGGAATACAACTACAACTCCCACAACGTAT
ACATCACGGCAGACAAACAAAAGAATGGAATCAAAGCTAACTTCAAAATTAGACACAACATTGAAGATGG
AAGCGTTCAACTAGCAGACCATTATCAACAAAATACTCCAATTGGCGATGGCCCTGTCCTTTTACCAGAC
AACCATTACCTGTCCACACAATCTGCCCTTTCGAAAGATCCCAACGAAAAGAGAGACCACATGGTCCTTC
TTGAGTTTGTAACAGCTGCTGGGATTACACATGGCATGGATGAACTATACAAATAAGGGGTACCGCGGCC
GCGAATTCAGAGCTCGAATTTCCCCGATCGTTCAAACATTTGGCAATAAAGTTTCTTAAGATTGAATCCT
GTTGCCGGTCTTGCGATGATTATCATATAATTTCTGTTGAATTACGTTAAGCATGTAATAATTAACATGT
AATGCATGACGTTATTTATGAGATGGGTTTTTATGATTAGAGTCCCGCAATTATACATTTAATACGCGAT
AGAAAACAAAATATAGCGCGCAAACTAGGATAAATTATCGCGCGCGGTGTCATCTATGTTACTAGATCGG
GAATTAATTCACTGGCCGTCGTTTTACAACGTCGTGACTGGGAAAACCCTGGCGTTACCCAACTTAATCG
CCTTGCAGCACATCCCCCTTTCGCCAGCTGGCGTAATAGCGAAGAGGCCCGCACCGATCGCCCTTCCCAA
CAGTTGCGCAGCCTGAATG
[44 nt withheld, positions 2365-2408]
C
[141 nt withheld, positions 2410-2550]
CCTTTGACGTTGGAGTCCACGTTCTTT
[37 nt withheld, positions 2578-2614]
ACCCTATCTCGGGCTATTCTTTTGATTTATAAGGGATTTTGCCGATTTCGGAACCACCATCAAACAGGAT
TTTCGCCTGCTGGGGCAAACCAGCGTGGACCGCTTGCTGCAACTCTCTCAGGGCCAGGCGGTGAAGGGCA
ATCAGCTGTTGCCCGTCTCACTGGTGAAAAGAAAAACCACCCCAGTACATTAAAAACGTCCGCAATGTGT
TATTAAGTTGTCTAAGCGTCAATTTGTTTACACCACAATATATCCTGCCACCAGCCAGCCAACAGCTCCC
CGACCGGCAGCTCGGCACAAAATCACCACTCGATACAGGCAGCCCATCAGTCCGGGACGGCGTCAGCGGG
AGAGCCGTTGTAAGGCGGCAGACTTTGCTCATGTTACCGATGCTATTCGGAAGAACGGCAACTAAGCTGC
CGGGTTTGAAACACGGATGATCTCGCGGAGGGTAGCATGTTGATTGTAACGATGACAGAGCGTTGCTGCC
TGTGATCAAATATCATCTCCCTCGCAGAGATCCGAATTATCAGCCTTCTTATTCATTTCTCGCTTAACCG
TGACAGGCTGTCGATCTTGAGAACTATGCCGACATAATAGGAAATCGCTGGATAAAGCCGCTGAGGAAGC
TGAGTGGCGCTATTTCTTTAGAAGTGAACGTTGACGATATCAACTCCCCTATCCATTGCTCACCGAATGG
TACAGGTCGGGGACCCGAAGTTCCGACTGTCGGCCTGATGCATCCCCGGCTGATCGACCCCAGATCTGGG
GCTGAGAAAGCCCAGTAAGGAAACAACTGTAGGTTCGAGTCGCGAGATCCCCCGGAACCAAAGGAAGTAG
GTTAAACCCGCTCCGATCAGGCCGAGCCACGCCAGGCCGAGAACATTGGTTCCTGTAGGCATCGGGATTG
GCGGATCAAACACTAAAGCTACTGGAACGAGCAGAAGTCCTCCGGCCGCCAGTTGCCAGGCGGTAAAGGT
GAGCAGAGGCACGGGAGGTTGCCACTTGCGGGTCAGCACGGTTCCGAACGCCATGGAAACCGCCCCCGCC
AGGCCCGCTGCGACGCCGACAGGATCTAGCGCTGCGTTTGGTGTCAACACCAACAGCGCCACGCCCGCAG
TTCCGCAAATAGCCCCCAGGACCGCCATCAATCGTATCGGGCTACCTAGCAGAGCGGCAGAGATGAACAC
GACCATCAGCGGCTGCACAGCGCCTACCGTCGCCGCGACCCCGCCCGGCAGGCGGTAGACCGAAATAAAC
AACAAGCTCCAGAATAGCGAAATATTAAGTGCGCCGAGGATGAAGATGCGCATCCACCAGATTCCCGTTG
GAATCTGTCGGACGATCATCACGAGCAATAAACCCGCCGGCAACGCCCGCAGCAGCATACCGGCGACCCC
TCGGCCTCGCTGTTCGGGCTCCACGAAAACGCCGGACAGATGCGCCTTGTGAGCGTCCTTGGGGCCGTCC
TCCTGTTTGAAGACCGACAGCCCAATGATCTCGCCGTCGATGTAGGCGCCGAATGCCACGGCATCTCGCA
ACCGTTCAGCGAACGCCTCCATGGGCTTTTTCTCCTCGTGCTCGTAAACGGACCCGAACATCTCTGGAGC
TTTCTTCAGGGCCGACAATCGGATCTCGCGGAAATCCTGCACGTCGGCCGCTCCAAGCCGTCGAATCTGA
GCCTTAATCACAATTGTCAATTTTAATCCTCTGTTTATCGGCAGTTCGTAGAGCGCGCCGTGCGTCCCGA
GCGATACTGAGCGAAGCAAGTGCGTCGAGCAGTGCCCGCTTGTTCCTGAAATGCCAGTAAAGCGCTGGCT
GCTGAACCCCCAGCCGGAACTGACCCCACAAGGCCCTAGCGTTTGCAATGCACCAGGTCATCATTGACCC
AGGCGTGTTCCACCAGGCCGCTGCCTCGCAACTCTTCGCAGGCTTCGCCGACCTGCTCGCGCCACTTCTT
CACGCGGGTGGAATCCGATCCGCACATGAGGCGGAAGGTTTCCAGCTTGAGCGGGTACGGCTCCCGGTGC
GAGCTGAAATAGTCGAACATCCGTCGGGCCGTCGGCGACAGCTTGCGGTACTTCTCCCATATGAATTTCG
TGTAGTGGTCGCCAGCAAACAGCACGACGATTTCCTCGTCGATCAGGACCTGGCAACGGGACGTTTTCTT
GCCACGGTCCAGGACGCGGAAGCGGTGCAGCAGCGACACCGATTCCAGGTGCCCAACGCGGTCGGACGTG
AAGCCCATCGCCGTCGCCTGTAGGCGCGACAGGCATTCCTCGGCCTTCGTGTAATACCGGCCATTGATCG
ACCAGCCCAGGTCCTGGCAAAGCTCGTAGAACGTGAAGGTGATCGGCTCGCCGATAGGGGTGCGCTTCGC
GTACTCCAACACCTGCTGCCACACCAGTTCGTCATCGTCGGCCCGCAGCTCGACGCCGGTGTAGGTGATC
TTCACGTCCTTGTTGACGTGGAAAATGACCTTGTTTTGCAGCGCCTCGCGCGGGATTTTCTTGTTGCGCG
TGGTGAACAGGGCAGAGCGGGCCGTGTCGTTTGGCATCGCTCGCATCGTGTCCGGCCACGGCGCAATATC
GAACAAGGAAAGCTGCATTTCCTTGATCTGCTGCTTCGTGTGTTTCAGCAACGCGGCCTGCTTGGCCTCG
CTGACCTGTTTTGCCAGGTCCTCGCCGGCGGTTTTTCGCTTCTTGGTCGTCATAGTTCCTCGCGTGTCGA
TGGTCATCGACTTCGCCAAACCTGCCGCCTCCTGTTCGAGACGACGCGAACGCTCCACGGCGGCCGATGG
CGCGGGCAGGGCAGGGGGAGCCAGTTGCACGCTGTCGCGCTCGATCTTGGCCGTAGCTTGCTGGACCATC
GAGCCGACGGACTGGAAGGTTTCGCGGGGCGCACGCATGACGGTGCGGCTTGCGATGGTTTCGGCATCCT
CGGCGGAAAACCCCGCGTCGATCAGTTCTTGCCTGTATGCCTTCCGGTCAAACGTCCGATTCATTCACCC
TCCTTGCGGGATTGCCCCGACTCACGCCGGGGCAATGTGCCCTTATTCCTGATTTGACCCGCCTGGTGCC
TTGGTGTCCAGATAATCCACCTTATCGGCAATGAAGTCGGTCCCGTAGACCGTCTGGCCGTCCTTCTCGT
ACTTGGTATTCCGAATCTTGCCCTGCACGAATACCAGCGACCCCTTGCCCAAATACTTGCCGTGGGCCTC
GGCCTGAGAGCCAAAACACTTGATGCGGAAGAAGTCGGTGCGCTCCTGCTTGTCGCCGGCATCGTTGCGC
CACATCTAGGTACTAAAACAATTCATCCAGTAAAATATAATATTTTATTTTCTCCCAATCAGGCTTGATC
CCCAGTAAGTCAAAAAATAGCTCGACATACTGTTCTTCCCCGATATCCTCCCTGATCGACCGGACGCAGA
AGGCAATGTCATACCACTTGTCCGCCCTGCCGCTTCTCCCAAGATCAATAAAGCCACTTACTTTGCCATC
TTTCACAAAGATGTTGCTGTCTCCCAGGTCGCCGTGGGAAAAGACAAGTTCCTCTTCGGGCTTTTCCGTC
TTTAAAAAATCATACAGCTCGCGCGGATCTTTAAATGGAGTGTCTTCTTCCCAGTTTTCGCAATCCACAT
CGGCCAGATCGTTATTCAGTAAGTAATCCAATTCGGCTAAGCGGCTGTCTAAGCTATTCGTATAGGGACA
ATCCGATATGTCGATGGAGTGAAAGAGCCTGATGCACTCCGCATACAGCTCGATAATCTTTTCAGGGCTT
TGTTCATCTTCATACTCTTCCGAGCAAAGGACGCCATCGGCCTCACTCATGAGCAGATTGCTCCAGCCAT
CATGCCGTTCAAAGTGCAGGACCTTTGGAACAGGCAGCTTTCCTTCCAGCCATAGCATCATGTCCTTTTC
CCGTTCCACATCATAGGTGGTCCCTTTATACCGGCTGTCCGTCATTTTTAAATATAGGTTTTCATTTTCT
CCCACCAGCTTATATACCTTAGCAGGAGACATTCCTTCCGTATCTTTTACGCAGCGGTATTTTTCGATCA
GTTTTTTCAATTCCGGTGATATTCTCATTTTAGCCATTTATTATTTCCTTCCTCTTTTCTACAGTATTTA
AAGATACCCCAAGAAGCTAATTATAACAAGACGAACTCCAATTCACTGTTCCTTGCATTCTAAAACCTTA
AATACCAGAAAACAGCTTTTTCAAAGTTGTTTTCAAAGTTGGCGTATAACATAGTATCGACGGAGCCGAT
TTTGAAACCACAATTATGGGTGATGCTGCCAACTTACTGATTTAGTGTATGATGGTGTTTTTGAGGTGCT
CCAGTGGCTTCTGTTTCTATCAGCTGTCCCTCCTGTTCAGCTACTGACGGGGTGGTGCGTAACGGCAAAA
GCACCGCCGGACATCAGCGCTATCTCTGCTCTCACTGCCGTAAAACATGGCAACTGCAGTTCACTTACAC
CGCTTCTCAACCCGGTACGCACCAGAAAATCATTGATATGGCCATGAATGGCGTTGGATGCCGGGCAACA
GCCCGCATTATGGGCGTTGGCCTCAACACGATTTTACGTCACTTAAAAAACTCAGGCCGCAGTCGGTAAC
CTCGCGCATACAGCCGGGCAGTGACGTCATCGTCTGCGCGGAAATGGACGAACAGTGGGGCTATGTCGGG
GCTAAATCGCGCCAGCGCTGGCTGTTTTACGCGTATGACAGTCTCCGGAAGACGGTTGTTGCGCACGTAT
TCGGTGAACGCACTATGGCGACGCTGGGGCGTCTTATGAGCCTGCTGTCACCCTTTGACGTGGTGATATG
GATGACGGATGGCTGGCCGCTGTATGAATCCCGCCTGAAGGGAAAGCTGCACGTAATCAGCAAGCGATAT
ACGCAGCGAATTGAGCGGCATAACCTGAATCTGAGGCAGCACCTGGCACGGCTGGGACGGAAGTCGCTGT
CGTTCTCAAAATCGGTGGAGCTGCATGACAAAGTCATCGGGCATTATCTGAACATAAAACACTATCAATA
AGTTGGAGTCATTACCCAATTATGATAGAATTTACAAGCTATAAGGTTATTGTCCTGGGTTTCAAGCATT
AGTCCATGCAAGTTTTTATGCTTTGCCCATTCTATAGATATATTGATAAGCGCGCTGCCTATGCCTTGCC
CCCTGAAATCCTTACATACGGCGATATCTTCTATATAAAAGATATATTATCTTATCAGTATTGTCAATAT
ATTCAAGGCAATCTGCCTCCTCATCCTCTTCATCCTCTTCGTCTTGGTAGCTTTTTAAATATGGCGCTTC
ATAGAGTAATTCTGTAAAGGTCCAATTCTCGTTTTCATACCTCGGTATAATCTTACCTATCACCTCAAAT
GGTTCGCTGGGTTTATCGCACCCCCGAACACGAGCACGGCACCCGCGACCACTATGCCAAGAATGCCCAA
GGTAAAAATTGCCGGCCCCGCCATGAAGTCCGTGAATGCCCCGACGGCCGAAGTGAAGGGCAGGCCGCCA
CCCAGGCCGCCGCCCTCACTGCCCGGCACCTGGTCGCTGAATGTCGATGCCAGCACCTGCGGCACGTCAA
TGCTTCCGGGCGTCGCGCTCGGGCTGATCGCCCATCCCGTTACTGCCCCGATCCCGGCAATGGCAAGGAC
TGCCAGCGCTGCCATTTTTGGGGTGAGGCCGTTCGCGGCCGAGGGGCGCAGCCCCTGGGGGGATGGGAGG
CCCGCGTTAGCGGGCCGGGAGGGTTCGAGAAGGGGGGGCACCCCCCTTCGGCGTGCGCGGTCACGCGCAC
AGGGCGCAGCCCTGGTTAAAAACAAGGTTTATAAATATTGGTTTAAAAGCAGGTTAAAAGACAGGTTAGC
GGTGGCCGAAAAACGGGCGGAAACCCTTGCAAATGCTGGATTTTCTGCCTGTGGACAGCCCCTCAAATGT
CAATAGGTGCGCCCCTCATCTGTCAGCACTCTGCCCCTCAAGTGTCAAGGATCGCGCCCCTCATCTGTCA
GTAGTCGCGCCCCTCAAGTGTCAATACCGCAGGGCACTTATCCCCAGGCTTGTCCACATCATCTGTGGGA
AACTCGCGTAAAATCAGGCGTTTTCGCCGATTTGCGAGGCTGGCCAGCTCCACGTCGCCGGCCGAAATCG
AGCCTGCCCCTCATCTGTCAACGCCGCGCCGGGTGAGTCGGCCCCTCAAGTGTCAACGTCCGCCCCTCAT
CTGTCAGTGAGGGCCAAGTTTTCCGCGAGGTATCCACAACGCCGGCGGCCGGCCGCGGTGTCTCGCACAC
GGCTTCGACGGCGTTTCTGGCGCGTTTGCAGGGCCATAGACGGCCGCCAGCCCAGCGGCGAGGGCAACCA
GCCCGGTGAGCGTCGGAAAGGCGCTCGGTCTTGCCTTGCTCGTCGGTGATGTACTTCACCAGCTCCGCGA
AGTCGCTCTTCTTGATGGAGCGCATGGGGACGTGCTTGGCAATCACGCGCACCCCCCGGCCGTTTTAGCG
GCTAAAAAAGTCATGGCTCTGCCCTCGGGCGGACCACGCCCATCATGACCTTGCCAAGCTCGTCCTGCTT
CTCTTCGATCTTCGCCAGCAGGGCGAGGATCGTGGCATCACCGAACCGCGCCGTGCGCGGGTCGTCGGTG
AGCCAGAGTTTCAGCAGGCCGCCCAGGCGGCCCAGGTCGCCATTGATGCGGGCCAGCTCGCGGACGTGCT
CATAGTCCACGACGCCCGTGATTTTGTAGCCCTGGCCGACGGCCAGCAGGTAGGCCGACAGGCTCATGCC
GGCCGCCGCCGCCTTTTCCTCAATCGCTCTTCGTTCGTCTGGAAGGCAGTACACCTTGATAGGTGGGCTG
CCCTTCCTGGTTGGCTTGGTTTCATCAGCCATCCGCTTGCCCTCATCTGTTACGCCGGCGGTAGCCGGCC
AGCCTCGCAGAGCAGGATTCCCGTTGAGCACCGCCAGGTGCGAATAAGGGACAGTGAAGAAGGAACACCC
GCTCGCGGGTGGGCCTACTTCACCTATCCTGCCCGGCTGACGCCGTTGGATACACCAAGGAAAGTCTACA
CGAACCCTTTGGCAAAATCCTGTATATCGTGCGAAAAAGGATGGATATACCGAAAAAATCGCTATAATGA
CCCCGAAGCAGGGTTATGCAGCGGAAAAGCGCCACGCTTCCCGAAGGGAGAAAGGCGGACAGGTATCCGG
TAAGCGGCAGGGTCGGAACAGGAGAGCGCACGAGGGAGCTTCCAGGGGGAAACGCCTGGTATCTTTATAG
TCCTGTCGGGTTTCGCCACCTCTGACTTGAGCGTCGATTTTTGTGATGCTCGTCAGGGGGGCGGAGCCTA
TGGAAAAACGCCAGCAACGCGGCCTTTTTACGGTTCCTGGCCTTTTGCTGGCCTTTTGCTCACATGTTCT
TTCCTGCGTTATCCCCTGATTCTGTGGATAACCGTATTACCGCCTTTGAGTGAGCTGATACCGCTCGCCG
CAGCCGAACGACCGAGCGCAGCGAGTCAGTGAGCGAGGAAGCGGAAGAGCGCCAGAAGGCCGCCAGAGAG
GCCGAGCGCGGCCGTGAGGCTTGGACGCTAGGGCAGGGCATGAAAAAGCCCGTAGCGGGCTGCTACGGGC
GTCTGACGCGGTGGAAAGGGGGAGGGGATGTTGTCTACATGGCTCTGCTGTAGTGAGTGGGTTGCGCTCC
GGCAGCGGTCCTGATCAATCGTCACCCTTTCTCGGTCCTTCAACGTTCCTGACAACGAGCCTCCTTTTCG
CCAATCCATCGACAATCACCGCGAGTCCCTGCTCGAACGCTGCGTCCGGACCGGCTTCGTCGAAGGCGTC
TATCGCGGCCCGCAACAGCGGCGAGAGCGGAGCCTGTTCAACGGTGCCGCCGCGCTCGCCGGCATCGCTG
TCGCCGGCCTGCTCCTCAAGCACGGCCCCAACAGTGAAGTAGCTGATTGTCATCAGCGCATTGACGGCGT
CCCCGGCCGAAAAACCCGCCTCGCAGAGGAAGCGAAGCTGCGCGTCGGCCGTTTCCATCTGCGGTGCGCC
CGGTCGCGTGCCGGCATGGATGCGCGCGCCATCGCGGTAGGCGAGCAGCGCCTGCCTGAAGCTGCGGGCA
TTCCCGATCAGAAATGAGCGCCAGTCGTCGTCGGCTCTCGGCACCGAATGCGTATGATTCTCCGCCAGCA
TGGCTTCGGCCAGTGCGTCGAGCAGCGCCCGCTTGTTCCTGAAGTGCCAGTAAAGCGCCGGCTGCTGAAC
CCCCAACCGTTCCGCCAGTTTGCGTGTCGTCAGACCGTCTACGCCGACCTCGTTCAACAGGTCCAGGGCG
GCACGGATCACTGTATTCGGCTGCAACTTTGTCATGCTTGACACTTTATCACTGATAAACATAATATGTC
CACCAACTTATCAGTGATAAAGAATCCGCGCGTTCAATCGGACCAGCGGAGGCTGGTCCGGAGGCCAGAC
GTGAAACCCAACATACCCCTGATCGTAATTCTGAGCACTGTCGCGCTCGACGCTGTCGGCATCGGCCTGA
TTATGCCGGTGCTGCCGGGCCTCCTGCGCGATCTGGTTCACTCGAACGACGTCACCGCCCACTATGGCAT
TCTGCTGGCGCTGTATGCGTTGGTGCAATTTGCCTGCGCACCTGTGCTGGGCGCGCTGTCGGATCGTTTC
GGGCGGCGGCCAATCTTGCTCGTCTCGCTGGCCGGCGCCAGATCTGGGGAACCCTGTGGTTGGCATGCAC
ATACAAATGGACGAACGGATAAACCTTTTCACGCCCTTTTAAATATCCGATTATTCTAATAAACGCTCTT
TTCTCTTAGGTTTACCCGCCAATATATCCTGTCAAACACTGATAGTTTAAACTGAAGGCGGGAAACGACA
ATCTGATCATGAGCGGAGAATTAAGGGAGTCACGTTATGACCCCCGCCGATGACGCGGGACAAGCCGTTT
TACGTTTGGAACTGACAGAACCGCAACGTTGAAGGAGCCACTCAGCCGCGGGTTTCTGGAGTTTAATGAG
CTAAGCACATACGTCAGAAACCATTATTGCGCGTTCAAAAGTCGCCTAAGGTCACTATCAGCTAGCAAAT
ATTTCTTGTCAAAAATGCTCCACTGACGTTCCATAAATTCCCCTCGGTATCCAATTAGAGTCTCATATTC
ACTCTCAATCCAAATAATCTGCACCGGATCTGGATCGTTTCGCATGATTGAACAAGATGGATTGCACGCA
GGTTCTCCGGCCGCTTGGGTGGAGAGGCTATTCGGCTATGACTGGGCACAACAGACAATCGGCTGCTCTG
ATGCCGCCGTGTTCCGGCTGTCAGCGCAGGGGCGCCCGGTTCTTTTTGTCAAGACCGACCTGTCCGGTGC
CCTGAATGAACTGCAGGACGAGGCAGCGCGGCTATCGTGGCTGGCCACGACGGGCGTTCCTTGCGCAGCT
GTGCTCGACGTTGTCACTGAAGCGGGAAGGGACTGGCTGCTATTGGGCGAAGTGCCGGGGCAGGATCTCC
TGTCATCTCACCTTGCTCCTGCCGAGAAAGTATCCATCATGGCTGATGCAATGCGGCGGCTGCATACGCT
TGATCCGGCTACCTGCCCATTCGACCACCAAGCGAAACATCGCATCGAGCGAGCACGTACTCGGATGGAA
GCCGGTCTTGTCGATCAGGATGATCTGGACGAAGAGCATCAGGGGCTCGCGCCAGCCGAACTGTTCGCCA
GGCTCAAGGCGCGCATGCCCGACGGCGATGATCTCGTCGTGACCCATGGCGATGCCTGCTTGCCGAATAT
CATGGTGGAAAATGGCCGCTTTTCTGGATTCATCGACTGTGGCCGGCTGGGTGTGGCGGACCGCTATCAG
GACATAGCGTTGGCTACCCGTGATATTGCTGAAGAGCTTGGCGGCGAATGGGCTGACCGCTTCCTCGTGC
TTTACGGTATCGCCGCTCCCGATTCGCAGCGCATCGCCTTCTATCGCCTTCTTGACGAGTTCTTCTGAGC
GGGACTCTGGGGTTCGAAATGACCGACCAAGCGACGCCCAACCTGCCATCACGAGATTTCGATTCCACCG
CCGCCTTCTATGAAAGGTTGGGCTTCGGAATCGTTTTCCGGGACGCCGGCTGGATGATCCTCCAGCGCGG
GGATCTCATGCTGGAGTTCTTCGCCCACGGGATCTCTGCGGAACAGGCGGTCGAAGGTGCCGATATCATT
ACGACAGCAACGGCCGACAAGCACAACGCCACGATCCTGAGCGACAATATGATCGGGCCCGGCGTCCACA
TCAACGGCGTCGGCGGCGACTGCCCAGGCAAGACCGAGATGCACCGCGATATCTTGCTGCGTTCGGATAT
TTTCGTGGAGTTCCCGCCACAGACCCGGATGATCCCCGATCGTTCAAACATTTGGCAATAAAGTTTCTTA
AGATTGAATCCTGTTGCCGGTCTTGCGATGATTATCATATAATTTCTGTTGAATTACGTTAAGCATGTAA
TAATTAACATGTAATGCATGACGTTATTTATGAGATGGGTTTTTATGATTAGAGTCCCGCAATTATACAT
TTAATACGCGATAGAAAACAAAATATAGCGCGCAAACTAGGATAAATTATCGCGCGCGGTGTCATCTATG
TTACTAGATCGGGCCTCCTGTC
[82 nt withheld, positions 13277-13358]
GCTCTGAGGGA
[161 nt withheld, positions 13370-13530]
T
[41 nt withheld, positions 13532-13572]
T
[62 nt withheld, positions 13574-13635]
A
Features (pLannotate 1.2.2; 33 found; start..end, strand, type, name):
     74..164     +  CDS            lacI (fragment): lac repressor; lacI; The lac repressor binds to the lac operator to inhibit transcription in E. coli. This inhibition can be relieved by adding lactose or isopropyl-β-D-thiogalactopyranoside (IPTG).
    177..198     +  protein_bind   CAP binding site: CAP binding activates transcription in the presence of cAMP. E. coli catabolite activator protein
    213..243     +  promoter       lac promoter: promoter for the E. coli lac operon
    247..269     +  protein_bind   lac operator (fragment): The lac repressor binds to the lac operator to inhibit transcription in E. coli. This inhibition can be relieved by adding lactose or isopropyl-β-D-thiogalactopyranoside (IPTG). lac repressor encoded by lacI
    304..324     -  misc_feature   MCS (fragment): pUC18/19 multiple cloning site
    815..1156    +  promoter       CaMV 35S promoter: strong constitutive promoter from cauliflower mosaic virus
   1195..1908    +  CDS            &alpha;GFP: &alpha;GFP is a basic (constitutively fluorescent) long stokes shift fluorescent protein published in 1996, derived from Aequorea victoria.
   1951..2203    +  terminator     NOS terminator: nopaline synthase terminator and poly(A) signal
   2212..2367    +  CDS            lacZα (fragment) (sequence partly withheld): LacZα fragment of β-galactosidase; lacZ fragment
   2365..2665    +  rep_origin     M13 ori (fragment) (sequence partly withheld): M13 bacteriophage origin of replication; arrow indicates direction of (+) strand synthesis
   2666..2796    +  CDS            lacI (fragment): lac repressor; lacI; The lac repressor binds to the lac operator to inhibit transcription in E. coli. This inhibition can be relieved by adding lactose or isopropyl-β-D-thiogalactopyranoside (IPTG).
   2850..2874    -  misc_feature   LB T-DNA repeat: left border repeat from nopaline C58 T-DNA
   4331..4450    -  CDS            tetR (fragment): TETR1_ECOLX - Experimental evidence at protein level: Swiss-Prot protein existence level 1. TetR is the repressor of the tetracycline resistance element; its N-terminal region forms a helix-turn-helix structure and binds DNA. Binding of tetracycline to TetR reduces the repressor affinity for the tetracycline resistance gene (tetA) promoter operator sites. From Escherichia coli.
   4470..5618    -  CDS            trfA: trans-acting replication protein that binds to and activates oriV
   5917..6711    -  CDS            KanR: aminoglycoside phosphotransferase; aphA-3; confers resistance to kanamycin
   6903..7670    +  mobile_element IS1: prokaryotic transposable element IS1
   7679..7828    -  CDS            satA (fragment): STA_BACSU - Also known as yyaR. Experimental evidence at protein level: Swiss-Prot protein existence level 1. Involved in resistance to streptothricin, a broad-spectrum antibiotic produced by streptomycetes. Detoxifies streptothricin via acetylation of the beta amino group of the first beta-lysyl moiety of streptothricin. From Bacillus subtilis (strain 168).
   7827..8021    -  CDS            satA (fragment): STA_BACSU - Also known as yyaR. Experimental evidence at protein level: Swiss-Prot protein existence level 1. Involved in resistance to streptothricin, a broad-spectrum antibiotic produced by streptomycetes. Detoxifies streptothricin via acetylation of the beta amino group of the first beta-lysyl moiety of streptothricin. From Bacillus subtilis (strain 168).
   8024..8299    -  CDS            klaC (fragment): KLAC_ECOLX - Also known as telB. Protein predicted: Swiss-Prot protein existence level 4. Belongs to the kla operon, which is associated with cryptic tellurite resistance, and IncW plasmid fertility inhibition. From Escherichia coli.
   8371..8985    -  rep_origin     oriV: origin of replication for the bacterial F plasmid
   8978..9097    -  CDS            traI (fragment): TRAI6_ECOLX - Experimental evidence at protein level: Swiss-Prot protein existence level 1. The initiation process of transfer DNA synthesis requires the interaction of at least three plasmid-specific components (TraH, I, and J) at the transfer origin resulting in the assembly of a specialised nucleoprotein complex - the relaxosome. Site- and strand-specific cleavage at the transfer origin is dependent on TraI and TraJ. From Escherichia coli.
   9135..9506    -  CDS            traJ: oriT-recognizing protein; traJ
   9539..9648    -  oriT           oriT: incP origin of transfer
   9780..9970    +  rep_origin     ori (fragment): high-copy-number ColE1/pMB1/pBR322/pUC origin of replication
  10329..10979   -  CDS            TetR: tetracycline resistance regulatory protein; tetR
  11085..11334   +  CDS            TcR (fragment): tetracycline efflux protein; tetA; confers resistance to tetracycline
  11444..11468   -  misc_feature   RB T-DNA repeat: right border repeat from nopaline C58 T-DNA
  11624..11807   +  promoter       NOS promoter: nopaline synthase promoter NOS promoter
  11828..12622   +  CDS            NeoR/KanR: aminoglycoside phosphotransferase from Tn5; aph(3')-II (or nptII); confers resistance to neomycin, kanamycin, and G418 (Geneticin®)
  12643..12792   +  CDS            ble (fragment): BLE_KLEPN - Experimental evidence at protein level: Swiss-Prot protein existence level 1. Binding protein with a strong affinity to the bleomycin family of antibiotics. Binds to CL990; an antimitotic-antibiotic compound. From Klebsiella pneumoniae.
  12799..13005   +  CDS            ocd (fragment): OCD_AGRFC - Experimental evidence at protein level: Swiss-Prot protein existence level 1. Catalyzes the conversion of L-ornithine into L-proline with release of ammonia. Is involved in the utilization of nopaline, a catabolic pathway that proceeds through L-arginine and L-ornithine to L-proline. Nopaline is a predominant opine in plant cells transformed with Ti plasmid pTiC58. From Agrobacterium fabrum (strain C58 / ATCC 33970) (Agrobacterium tumefaciens (strain C58)).
  13012..13264   +  terminator     NOS terminator: nopaline synthase terminator and poly(A) signal
  13268..75      +  CDS            M13 gene III (fragment) (across the origin) (sequence partly withheld): pIII; III; minor coat protein
