[The description below was written by a language model from this plasmid's Addgene catalogue record and pLannotate feature annotations shown in this document.]
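Description:
pCP60 RS-GFP is a plant binary vector of about 13.6 kb, built on pCP60, a derivative of pBIN19, and intended for Agrobacterium tumefaciens-mediated transformation of plant cells. It shuttles between Escherichia coli and Agrobacterium as a low-copy plasmid. The feature table shows the broad-host-range replication module typical of this backbone family, namely oriV together with the trfA replication initiator gene, along with an incP oriT and traJ that allow conjugal mobilisation. Bacterial selection is by kanamycin through an aphA-3 type aminoglycoside phosphotransferase located outside the T-DNA. The backbone also carries inherited remnants that the annotation flags only as fragments or incidental elements, including an IS1 insertion, tetR and a truncated tetA, and pieces of lacI, lacZα and M13 sequence.

The T-DNA is bounded by nopaline-type right and left border repeats and holds two plant expression units. Next to the right border, a NOS promoter drives the Tn5 nptII gene, followed by a NOS terminator, which gives kanamycin resistance for selecting transformed plant cells. Toward the left border, the CaMV 35S promoter drives RS-GFP, a roughly 0.7 kb Aequorea victoria GFP variant, again ended by a NOS terminator. The automated annotation labels this reading frame as a related GFP variant rather than RS-GFP. The insert was cloned between BamHI and SmaI sites. No targeting signal or fusion partner is annotated, which fits the stated cytoplasmic localisation of the protein. The construct gives constitutive GFP expression in transformed plant cells, and the associated publication used transgenic tobacco BY-2 cell lines to analyse and reduce heterogeneity of transgene expression.
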