Addgene plasmid #122173: pCP60 RS-GFP
Purpose: "Binary vector for Agrobacterium tumefacience-mediated transformation of plant cells resulting in constitutive expression of cytoplasmatically localized RS-GFP"
Depositing lab: Lukas Fischer. Depositing organization: Charles University. Publication: Cloning of transgenic tobacco BY-2 cells; an efficient method to analyse and reduce high natural heterogeneity of transgene expression. Nocarova E, Fischer L. BMC Plant Biol. 2009 Apr 22;9:44. doi: 10.1186/1471-2229-9-44. PubMed 19386122.
Backbone
  Vector backbone: pCP60 (sequence not available in databases) - derivative of pBIN19
  Backbone manufacturer: prof. Pascal Ratet (French National Centre for Scientific Research)
  Backbone size w/o insert (bp): 12400
  Total vector size (bp): 13636
  Vector type: Plant Expression ; binary vector for Escherichia coli and Agrobacterium tumefaciens-mediated plant transformation
  Selectable markers: kanamycin in plant cells
Growth in bacteria
  Bacterial resistance: Kanamycin, 50 μg/mL
  Growth temperature: 37°C
  Growth strain: DH5alpha
  Growth instructions: Agrobacterium tumefaciens grow at 28°C
  Copy number: Low Copy
Gene/Insert
  Gene/Insert name: RS-GFP
  Species: Aequorea victoria
  Insert size (bp): 716
  GenBank ID: U70496
  Promoter: CaMV 35S
  Cloning method: Restriction Enzyme; 5′ cloning site BamHI (not destroyed); 3′ cloning site SmaI (destroyed during cloning)
  Sequencing primers: 5′ CACAATCCCACTATCCTTCG; 3′ CTAGTAACATAGATGACACCG
Resource information
  A portion of this plasmid was derived from a plasmid made by: prof. Pascal Ratet (pCP60 vector backbone); RS-GFP gene originates from Davis, S.J. & Vierstra, R.D. Plant Mol Biol (1998) 36: 521. https://doi.org/10.1023/A:1005991617182 (kindly provided by ABRC)
Terms and licenses: Academic/Nonprofit Terms; Industry Terms: Not Available to Industry
How to cite: pCP60 RS-GFP was a gift from Lukas Fischer (Addgene plasmid # 122173 ; http://n2t.net/addgene:122173 ; RRID:Addgene_122173)
