>Addgene plasmid #122173 | pCP60 RS-GFP | depositor partial sequence | sequence record 232940 | almost complete sequence of the T-DNA region (the plasmid backbone is derived from pBIN19)
GTTTACCCGCCAATATATCCTGTCAAACACTGATAGTTTAAACTGAAGGCGGGAAACGACAATCTGATCA
TGAGCGGAGAATTAAGGGAGTCACGTTATGACCCCCGCCGATGACGCGGGACAAGCCGTTTTACGTTTGG
AACTGACAGAACCGCAACGTTGAAGGAGCCACTCAGCCGCGGGTTTCTGGAGTTTAATGAGCTAAGCACA
TACGTCAGAAACCATTATTGCGCGTTCAAAAGTCGCCTAAGGTCACTATCAGCTAGCAAATATTTCTTGT
CAAAAATGCTCCACTGACGTTCCATAAATTCCCCTCGGTATCCAATTAGAGTCTCATATTCACTCTCAAT
CCAAATAATCTGCACCGGATCTGGATCGTTTCGCATGATTGAACAAGATGGATTGCACGCAGGTTCTCCG
GCCGCTTGGGTGGAGAGGCTATTCGGCTATGACTGGGCACAACAGACAATCGGCTGCTCTGATGCCGCCG
TGTTCCGGCTGTCAGCGCAGGGGCGCCCGGTTCTTTTTGTCAAGACCGACCTGTCCGGTGCCCTGAATGA
ACTGCAGGACGAGGCAGCGCGGCTATCGTGGCTGGCCACGACGGGCGTTCCTTGCGCAGCTGTGCTCGAC
GTTGTCACTGAAGCGGGAAGGGACTGGCTGCTATTGGGCGAAGTGCCGGGGCAGGATCTCCTGTCATCTC
ACCTTGCTCCTGCCGAGAAAGTATCCATCATGGCTGATGCAATGCGGCGGCTGCATACGCTTGATCCGGC
TACCTGCCCATTCGACCACCAAGCGAAACATCGCATCGAGCGAGCACGTACTCGGATGGAAGCCGGTCTT
GTCGATCAGGATGATCTGGACGAAGAGCATCAGGGGCTCGCGCCAGCCGAACTGTTCGCCAGGCTCAAGG
CGCGCATGCCCGACGGCGATGATCTCGTCGTGACCCATGGCGATGCCTGCTTGCCGAATATCATGGTGGA
AAATGGCCGCTTTTCTGGATTCATCGACTGTGGCCGGCTGGGTGTGGCGGACCGCTATCAGGACATAGCG
TTGGCTACCCGTGATATTGCTGAAGAGCTTGGCGGCGAATGGGCTGACCGCTTCCTCGTGCTTTACGGTA
TCGCCGCTCCCGATTCGCAGCGCATCGCCTTCTATCGCCTTCTTGACGAGTTCTTCTGAGCGGGACTCTG
GGGTTCGAAATGACCGACCAAGCGACGCCCAACCTGCCATCACGAGATTTCGATTCCACCGCCGCCTTCT
ATGAAAGGTTGGGCTTCGGAATCGTTTTCCGGGACGCCGGCTGGATGATCCTCCAGCGCGGGGATCTCAT
GCTGGAGTTCTTCGCCCACGGGATCTCTGCGGAACAGGCGGTCGAAGGTGCCGATATCATTACGACAGCA
ACGGCCGACAAGCACAACGCCACGATCCTGAGCGACAATATGATCGGGCCCGGCGTCCACATCAACGGCG
TCGGCGGCGACTGCCCAGGCAAGACCGAGATGCACCGCGATATCTTGCTGCGTTCGGATATTTTCGTGGA
GTTCCCGCCACAGACCCGGATGATCCCCGATCGTTCAAACATTTGGCAATAAAGTTTCTTAAGATTGAAT
CCTGTTGCCGGTCTTGCGATGATTATCATATAATTTCTGTTGAATTACGTTAAGCATGTAATAATTAACA
TGTAATGCATGACGTTATTTATGAGATGGGTTTTTATGATTAGAGTCCCGCAATTATACATTTAATACGC
GATAGAAAACAAAATATAGCGCGCAAACTAGGATAAATTATCGCGCGCGGTGTCATCTATGTTACTAGAT
CGGGCCTCCTGTC
[82 nt withheld, positions 1834-1915]
GCTCTGAGGGA
[161 nt withheld, positions 1927-2087]
T
[41 nt withheld, positions 2089-2129]
T
[62 nt withheld, positions 2131-2192]
A
[35 nt withheld, positions 2194-2228]
CCTCCCTCAATCGGTTGAATGTCGCCCTTTTGTCTTTGGCCCAATACGCAAACCGCCTCTCCCCGCGCGT
TGGCCGATTCATTAATGCAGCTGGCACGACAGGTTTCCCGACTGGAAAGCGGGCAGTGAGCGCAACGCAA
TTAATGTGAGTTAGCTCACTCATTAGGCACCCCAGGCTTTACACTTTATGCTTCCGGCTCGTATGTTGTG
TGGAATTGTGAGCGGATAACAATTTCACACAGGAAACAGCTATGACCATGATTACGCCAAGCTTGCATGC
CTGCAGGTCCCCAGATTAGCCTTTTCAATTTCAGAAAGAATGCTAACCCACAGATGGTTAGAGAGGCTTA
CGCAGCAGGTCTCATCAAGACGATCTACCCGAGCAATAATCTCCAGGAAATCAAATACCTTCCCAAGAAG
GTTAAAGATGCAGTCAAAAGATTCAGGACTAACTGCATCAAGAACACAGAGAAAGATATATTTCTCAAGA
TCAGAAGTACTATTCCAGTATGGACGATTCAAGGCTTGCTTCACAAACCAAGGCAAGTAATAGAGATTGG
AGTCTCTAAAAAGGTAGTTCCCACTGAATCAAAGGCCATGGAGTCAAAGATTCAAATAGAGGACCTAACA
GAACTCGCCGTAAAGACTGGCGAACAGTTCATACAGAGTCTCTTACGACTCAATGACAAGAAGAAAATCT
TCGTCAACATGGTGGAGCACGACACACTTGTCTACTCCAAAAATATCAAAGATACAGTCTCAGAAGACCA
AAGGGCAATTGAGACTTTTCAACAAAGGGTAATATCCGGAAACCTCCTCGGATTCCATTGCCCAGCTATC
TGTCACTTTATTGTGAAGATAGTGGAAAAGGAAGGTGGCTCCTACAAATGCCATCATTGCGATAAAGGAA
AGGCCATCGTTGAAGATGCCTCTGCCGACAGTGGTCCCAAAGATGGACCCCCACCCACGAGGAGCATCGT
GGAAAAAGAAGACGTTCCAACCACGTCTTCAAAGCAAGTGGATTGATGTGATATCTCCACTGACGTAAGG
GATGACGCACAATCCCACTATCCTTCGCAAGACCCTTCCTCTATATAAGGAAGTTCATTTCATTTGGAGA
GAACACGGGGGACTCTAGAGGATCCAAGGAGATATAACAATGAGTAAAGGAGAAGAACTTTTCACTGGAG
TTGTCCCAATTCTTGTTGAATTAGATGGTGATGTTAATGGGCACAAATTTTCTGTCAGTGGAGAGGGTGA
AGGTGATGCAACATACGGAAAACTTACCCTTAAATTTATTTGCACTACTGGAAAACTACCTGTTCCATGG
CCAACACTTGTCACTACTTTCACTTATGGTGTTCAATGCTTTTCAAGATACCCAGATCATATGAAGCGGC
ACGACTTCTTCAAGAGCGCCATGCCTGAGGGATACGTGCAGGAGAGGACCATCTCTTTCAAGGACGACGG
GAACTACAAGACACGTGCTGAAGTCAAGTTTGAGGGAGACACCCTCGTCAACAGGATCGAGCTTAAGGGA
ATCGATTTCAAGGAGGACGGAAACATCCTCGGCCACAAGTTGGAATACAACTACAACTCCCACAACGTAT
ACATCACGGCAGACAAACAAAAGAATGGAATCAAAGCTAACTTCAAAATTAGACACAACATTGAAGATGG
AAGCGTTCAACTAGCAGACCATTATCAACAAAATACTCCAATTGGCGATGGCCCTGTCCTTTTACCAGAC
AACCATTACCTGTCCACACAATCTGCCCTTTCGAAAGATCCCAACGAAAAGAGAGACCACATGGTCCTTC
TTGAGTTTGTAACAGCTGCTGGGATTACACATGGCATGGATGAACTATACAAATAAGGGGTACCGCGGCC
GCGAATTCAGAGCTCGAATTTCCCCGATCGTTCAAACATTTGGCAATAAAGTTTCTTAAGATTGAATCCT
GTTGCCGGTCTTGCGATGATTATCATATAATTTCTGTTGAATTACGTTAAGCATGTAATAATTAACATGT
AATGCATGACGTTATTTATGAGATGGGTTTTTATGATTAGAGTCCCGCAATTATACATTTAATACGCGAT
AGAAAACAAAATATAGCGCGCAAACTAGGATAAATTATCGCGCGCGGTGTCATCTATGTTACTAGATCGG
GAATTAATTCACTGGCCGTCGTTTTACAACGTCGTGACTGGGAAAACCCTGGCGTTACCCAACTTAATCG
CCTTTGCAGCACATCCCCCTTTCGCCAGCTGGCGTAATAGCGAAGAGGCCCGCACCGATCGCCCTTCCCA
ACAGTTGCGCAGCC
